>Addgene plasmid #163017 | GFP shRNA tet pLKO puro | addgene full sequence | sequence record 325313 | Addgene NGS Result
GGGTCTCTCTGGTTAGACCAGATCTGAGCCTGGGAGCTCTCTGGCTAACTAGGGAACCCACTGCTTAAGC
CTCAATAAAGCTTGCCTTGAGTGCTTCAAGTAGTGTGTGCCCGTCTGTTGTGTGACTCTGGTAACTAGAG
ATCCCTCAGACCCTTTTAGTCAGTGTGGAAAATCTCTAGCAGTGGCGCCCGAACAGGGACTTGAAAGCGA
AAGGGAAACCAGAGGAGCTCTCTCGACGCAGGACTCGGCTTGCTGAAGCGCGCACGGCAAGAGGCGAGGG
GCGGCGACTGGTGAGTACGCCAAAAATTTTGACTAGCGGAGGCTAGAAGGAGAGAGATGGGTGCGAGAGC
GTCAGTATTAAGCGGGGGAGAATTAGATCGCGATGGGAAAAAATTCGGTTAAGGCCAGGGGGAAAGAAAA
AATATAAATTAAAACATATAGTATGGGCAAGCAGGGAGCTAGAACGATTCGCAGTTAATCCTGGCCTGTT
AGAAACATCAGAAGGCTGTAGACAAATACTGGGACAGCTACAACCATCCCTTCAGACAGGATCAGAAGAA
CTTAGATCATTATATAATACAGTAGCAACCCTCTATTGTGTGCATCAAAGGATAGAGATAAAAGACACCA
AGGAAGCTTTAGACAAGATAGAGGAAGAGCAAAACAAAAGTAAGACCACCGCACAGCAAGCGGCCGCTGA
TCTTCAGACCTGGAGGAGGAGATATGAGGGACAATTGGAGAAGTGAATTATATAAATATAAAGTAGTAAA
AATTGAACCATTAGGAGTAGCACCCACCAAGGCAAAGAGAAGAGTGGTGCAGAGAGAAAAAAGAGCAGTG
GGAATAGGAGCTTTGTTCCTTGGGTTCTTGGGAGCAGCAGGAAGCACTATGGGCGCAGCGTCAATGACGC
TGACGGTACAGGCCAGACAATTATTGTCTGGTATAGTGCAGCAGCAGAACAATTTGCTGAGGGCTATTGA
GGCGCAACAGCATCTGTTGCAACTCACAGTCTGGGGCATCAAGCAGCTCCAGGCAAGAATCCTGGCTGTG
GAAAGATACCTAAAGGATCAACAGCTCCTGGGGATTTGGGGTTGCTCTGGAAAACTCATTTGCACCACTG
CTGTGCCTTGGAATGCTAGTTGGAGTAATAAATCTCTGGAACAGATTTGGAATCACACGACCTGGATGGA
GTGGGACAGAGAAATTAACAATTACACAAGCTTAATACACTCCTTAATTGAAGAATCGCAAAACCAGCAA
GAAAAGAATGAACAAGAATTATTGGAATTAGATAAATGGGCAAGTTTGTGGAATTGGTTTAACATAACAA
ATTGGCTGTGGTATATAAAATTATTCATAATGATAGTAGGAGGCTTGGTAGGTTTAAGAATAGTTTTTGC
TGTACTTTCTATAGTGAATAGAGTTAGGCAGGGATATTCACCATTATCGTTTCAGACCCACCTCCCAACC
CCGAGGGGACCCGACAGGCCCGAAGGAATAGAAGAAGAAGGTGGAGAGAGAGACAGAGACAGATCCATTC
GATTAGTGAACGGATCTCGACGGTATCGATCACGAGACTAGCCTCGAGCGGCCGCAATATTTGCATGTCG
CTATGTGTTCTGGGAAATCACCATAAACGTGAAATCCCTATCAGTGATAGAGACTTATAAGTTCCCTATC
AGTGATAGAGACACCGGTACAACAGCCACAACGTCTATCTCGAGATAGACGTTGTGGCTGTTGTATTTTT
GAATTCTCGACCTCGAGACAAATGGCAGTATTCATCCACAATTTTAAAAGAAAAGGGGGGATTGGGGGGT
ACAGTGCAGGGGAAAGAATAGTAGACATAATAGCAACAGACATACAAACTAAAGAATTACAAAAACAAAT
TACAAAAATTCAAAATTTTCGGGTTTATTACAGGGACAGCAGAGATCCACTTTGGCCGCGGCTCGAGGGG
GTTGGGGTTGCGCCTTTTCCAAGGCAGCCCTGGGTTTGCGCAGGGACGCGGCTGCTCTGGGCGTGGTTCC
GGGAAACGCAGCGGCGCCGACCCTGGGTCTCGCACATTCTTCACGTCCGTTCGCAGCGTCACCCGGATCT
TCGCCGCTACCCTTGTGGGCCCCCCGGCGACGCTTCCTGCTCCGCCCCTAAGTCGGGAAGGTTCCTTGCG
GTTCGCGGCGTGCCGGACGTGACAAACGGAAGCCGCACGTCTCACTAGTACCCTCGCAGACGGACAGCGC
CAGGGAGCAATGGCAGCGCGCCGACCGCGATGGGCTGTGGCCAATAGCGGCTGCTCAGCAGGGCGCGCCG
AGAGCAGCGGCCGGGAAGGGGCGGTGCGGGAGGCGGGGTGTGGGGCGGTAGTGTGGGCCCTGTTCCTGCC
CGCGCGGTGTTCCGCATTCTGCAAGCCTCCGGAGCGCACGTCGGCAGTCGGCTCCCTCGTTGACCGAATC
ACCGACCTCTCTCCCCAGGGGGATCTGTGAGTTTGGGGACCCTTGATTGTTCTTTCTTTTTCGCTATTGT
AAAATTCATGTTATATGGAGGGGGCAAAGTTTTCAGGGTGTTGTTTAGAATGGGAAGATGTCCCTTGTAT
CACCATGGACCCTCATGATAATTTTGTTTCTTTCACTTTCTACTCTGTTGACAACCATTGTCTCCTCTTA
TTTTCTTTTCATTTTCTGTAACTTTTTCGTTAAACTTTAGCTTGCATTTGTAACGAATTTTTAAATTCAC
TTTTGTTTATTTGTCAGATTGTAAGTACTTTCTCTAATCACTTTTTTTTCAAGGCAATCAGGGTATATTA
TATTGTACTTCAGCACAGTTTTAGAGAACAATTGTTATAATTAAATGATAAGGTAGAATATTTCTGCATA
TAAATTCTGGCTGGCGTGGAAATATTCTTATTGGTAGAAACAACTACATCCTGGTCATCATCCTGCCTTT
CTCTTTATGGTTACAATGATATACACTGTTTGAGATGAGGATAAAATACTCTGAGTCCAAACCGGGCCCC
TCTGCTAACCATGTTCATGCCTTCTTCTTTTTCCTACAGCTCCTGGGCAACGTGCTGGTTATTGTGCTGT
CTCATCATTTTGGCAAAGAATTGTAATACGACTCACTATAGGGCGAATTGATATGTCTAGATTAGATAAA
AGTAAAGTGATTAACAGCGCATTAGAGCTGCTTAATGAGGTCGGAATCGAAGGTTTAACAACCCGTAAAC
TCGCCCAGAAGCTAGGTGTAGAGCAGCCTACATTGTATTGGCATGTAAAAAATAAGCGGGCTTTGCTCGA
CGCCTTAGCCATTGAGATGTTAGATAGGCACCATACTCACTTTTGCCCTTTAGAAGGGGAAAGCTGGCAA
GATTTTTTACGTAATAACGCTAAAAGTTTTAGATGTGCTTTACTAAGTCATCGCGATGGAGCAAAAGTAC
ATTTAGGTACACGGCCTACAGAAAAACAGTATGAAACTCTCGAAAATCAATTAGCCTTTTTATGCCAACA
AGGTTTTTCACTAGAGAATGCATTATATGCACTCAGCGCTGTGGGGCATTTTACTTTAGGTTGCGTATTG
GAAGATCAAGAGCATCAAGTCGCTAAAGAAGAAAGGGAAACACCTACTACTGATAGTATGCCGCCATTAT
TACGACAAGCTATCGAATTATTTGATCACCAAGGTGCAGAGCCAGCCTTCTTATTCGGCCTTGAATTGAT
CATATGCGGATTAGAAAAACAACTTAAATGTGAAAGTGGGTCCGCGTACAGCGGCTCCCGGGAGTTCTAG
GGATCTGCCCCTCTCCCTCCCCCCCCCCTAACGTTACTGGCCGAAGCCGCTTGGAATAAGGCCGGTGTGC
GTTTGTCTATATGTTATTTTCCACCATATTGCCGTCTTTTGGCAATGTGAGGGCCCGGAAACCTGGCCCT
GTCTTCTTGACGAGCATTCCTAGGGGTCTTTCCCCTCTCGCCAAAGGAATGCAAGGTCTGTTGAATGTCG
TGAAGGAAGCAGTTCCTCTGGAAGCTTCTTGAAGACAAACAACGTCTGTAGCGACCCTTTGCAGGCAGCG
GAACCCCCCACCTGGCGACAGGTGCCTCTGCGGCCAAAAGCCACGTGTATAAGATACACCTGCAAAGGCG
GCACAACCCCAGTGCCACGTTGTGAGTTGGATAGTTGTGGAAAGAGTCAAATGGCTCTCCTCAAGCGTAT
TCAACAAGGGGCTGAAGGATGCCCAGAAGGTACCCCATTGTATGGGATCTGATCTGGGGCCTCGGTGCAC
ATGCTTTACATGTGTTTAGTCGAGGTTAAAAAAACGTCTAGGCCCCCCGAACCACGGGGACGTGGTTTTC
CTTTGAAAAACACGATGATAAGGATCCACCGGAGCTTACCATGACCGAGTACAAGCCCACGGTGCGCCTC
GCCACCCGCGACGACGTCCCCAGGGCCGTACGCACCCTCGCCGCCGCGTTCGCCGACTACCCCGCCACGC
GCCACACCGTCGATCCGGACCGCCACATCGAGCGGGTCACCGAGCTGCAAGAACTCTTCCTCACGCGCGT
CGGGCTCGACATCGGCAAGGTGTGGGTCGCGGACGACGGCGCCGCGGTGGCGGTCTGGACCACGCCGGAG
AGCGTCGAAGCGGGGGCGGTGTTCGCCGAGATCGGCCCGCGCATGGCCGAGTTGAGCGGTTCCCGGCTGG
CCGCGCAGCAACAGATGGAAGGCCTCCTGGCGCCGCACCGGCCCAAGGAGCCCGCGTGGTTCCTGGCCAC
CGTCGGCGTCTCGCCCGACCACCAGGGCAAGGGTCTGGGCAGCGCCGTCGTGCTCCCCGGAGTGGAGGCG
GCCGAGCGCGCCGGGGTGCCCGCCTTCCTGGAGACCTCCGCGCCCCGCAACCTCCCCTTCTACGAGCGGC
TCGGCTTCACCGTCACCGCCGACGTCGAGGTGCCCGAAGGACCGCGCACCTGGTGCATGACCCGCAAGCC
CGGTGCCTGACGCCCGCCCCACGACCCGCAGCGCCCGACCGAAAGGAGCGCACGACCCCATGCATCGGTA
CCTTTAAGACCAATGACTTACAAGGCAGCTGTAGATCTTAGCCACTTTTTAAAAGAAAAGGGGGGACTGG
AAGGGCTAATTCACTCCCAACGAAGACAAGATCTGCTTTTTGCTTGTACTGGGTCTCTCTGGTTAGACCA
GATCTGAGCCTGGGAGCTCTCTGGCTAACTAGGGAACCCACTGCTTAAGCCTCAATAAAGCTTGCCTTGA
GTGCTTCAAGTAGTGTGTGCCCGTCTGTTGTGTGACTCTGGTAACTAGAGATCCCTCAGACCCTTTTAGT
CAGTGTGGAAAATCTCTAGCAGTAGTAGTTCATGTCATCTTATTATTCAGTATTTATAACTTGCAAAGAA
ATGAATATCAGAGAGTGAGAGGAACTTGTTTATTGCAGCTTATAATGGTTACAAATAAAGCAATAGCATC
ACAAATTTCACAAATAAAGCATTTTTTTCACTGCATTCTAGTTGTGGTTTGTCCAAACTCATCAATGTAT
CTTATCATGTCTGGCTCTAGCTATCCCGCCCCTAACTCCGCCCATCCCGCCCCTAACTCCGCCCAGTTCC
GCCCATTCTCCGCCCCATGGCTGACTAATTTTTTTTATTTATGCAGAGGCCGAGGCCGCCTCGGCCTCTG
AGCTATTCCAGAAGTAGTGAGGAGGCTTTTTTGGAGGCCTAGGGACGTACCCAATTCGCCCTATAGTGAG
TCGTATTACGCGCGCTCACTGGCCGTCGTTTTACAACGTCGTGACTGGGAAAACCCTGGCGTTACCCAAC
TTAATCGCCTTGCAGCACATCCCCCTTTCGCCAGCTGGCGTAATAGCGAAGAGGCCCGCACCGATCGCCC
TTCCCAACAGTTGCGCAGCCTGAATGGCGAATGGG
[124 nt withheld, positions 5916-6039]
C
[91 nt withheld, positions 6041-6131]
A
[49 nt withheld, positions 6133-6181]
CCTTTGACGTTGGAGTCCACGTTCTTT
[37 nt withheld, positions 6209-6245]
ACCCTATCTCGGTCTATTCTTTTGATTTATAAGGGATTTTGCCGATTTCGGCCTATTGGTTAAAAAATGA
GCTGATTTAACAAAAATTTAACGCGAATTTTAACAAAATATTAACGCTTACAATTTAGGTGGCACTTTTC
GGGGAAATGTGCGCGGAACCCCTATTTGTTTATTTTTCTAAATACATTCAAATATGTATCCGCTCATGAG
ACAATAACCCTGATAAATGCTTCAATAATATTGAAAAAGGAAGAGTATGAGTATTCAACATTTCCGTGTC
GCCCTTATTCCCTTTTTTGCGGCATTTTGCCTTCCTGTTTTTGCTCACCCAGAAACGCTGGTGAAAGTAA
AAGATGCTGAAGATCAGTTGGGTGCACGAGTGGGTTACATCGAACTGGATCTCAACAGCGGTAAGATCCT
TGAGAGTTTTCGCCCCGAAGAACGTTTTCCAATGATGAGCACTTTTAAAGTTCTGCTATGTGGCGCGGTA
TTATCCCGTATTGACGCCGGGCAAGAGCAACTCGGTCGCCGCATACACTATTCTCAGAATGACTTGGTTG
AGTACTCACCAGTCACAGAAAAGCATCTTACGGATGGCATGACAGTAAGAGAATTATGCAGTGCTGCCAT
AACCATGAGTGATAACACTGCGGCCAACTTACTTCTGACAACGATCGGAGGACCGAAGGAGCTAACCGCT
TTTTTGCACAACATGGGGGATCATGTAACTCGCCTTGATCGTTGGGAACCGGAGCTGAATGAAGCCATAC
CAAACGACGAGCGTGACACCACGATGCCTGTAGCAATGGCAACAACGTTGCGCAAACTATTAACTGGCGA
ACTACTTACTCTAGCTTCCCGGCAACAATTAATAGACTGGATGGAGGCGGATAAAGTTGCAGGACCACTT
CTGCGCTCGGCCCTTCCGGCTGGCTGGTTTATTGCTGATAAATCTGGAGCCGGTGAGCGTGGGTCTCGCG
GTATCATTGCAGCACTGGGGCCAGATGGTAAGCCCTCCCGTATCGTAGTTATCTACACGACGGGGAGTCA
GGCAACTATGGATGAACGAAATAGACAGATCGCTGAGATAGGTGCCTCACTGATTAAGCATTGGTAACTG
TCAGACCAAGTTTACTCATATATACTTTAGATTGATTTAAAACTTCATTTTTAATTTAAAAGGATCTAGG
TGAAGATCCTTTTTGATAATCTCATGACCAAAATCCCTTAACGTGAGTTTTCGTTCCACTGAGCGTCAGA
CCCCGTAGAAAAGATCAAAGGATCTTCTTGAGATCCTTTTTTTCTGCGCGTAATCTGCTGCTTGCAAACA
AAAAAACCACCGCTACCAGCGGTGGTTTGTTTGCCGGATCAAGAGCTACCAACTCTTTTTCCGAAGGTAA
CTGGCTTCAGCAGAGCGCAGATACCAAATACTGTTCTTCTAGTGTAGCCGTAGTTAGGCCACCACTTCAA
GAACTCTGTAGCACCGCCTACATACCTCGCTCTGCTAATCCTGTTACCAGTGGCTGCTGCCAGTGGCGAT
AAGTCGTGTCTTACCGGGTTGGACTCAAGACGATAGTTACCGGATAAGGCGCAGCGGTCGGGCTGAACGG
GGGGTTCGTGCACACAGCCCAGCTTGGAGCGAACGACCTACACCGAACTGAGATACCTACAGCGTGAGCT
ATGAGAAAGCGCCACGCTTCCCGAAGGGAGAAAGGCGGACAGGTATCCGGTAAGCGGCAGGGTCGGAACA
GGAGAGCGCACGAGGGAGCTTCCAGGGGGAAACGCCTGGTATCTTTATAGTCCTGTCGGGTTTCGCCACC
TCTGACTTGAGCGTCGATTTTTGTGATGCTCGTCAGGGGGGCGGAGCCTATGGAAAAACGCCAGCAACGC
GGCCTTTTTACGGTTCCTGGCCTTTTGCTGGCCTTTTGCTCACATGTTCTTTCCTGCGTTATCCCCTGAT
TCTGTGGATAACCGTATTACCGCCTTTGAGTGAGCTGATACCGCTCGCCGCAGCCGAACGACCGAGCGCA
GCGAGTCAGTGAGCGAGGAAGCGGAAGAGCGCCCAATACGCAAACCGCCTCTCCCCGCGCGTTGGCCGAT
TCATTAATGCAGCTGGCACGACAGGTTTCCCGACTGGAAAGCGGGCAGTGAGCGCAACGCAATTAATGTG
AGTTAGCTCACTCATTAGGCACCCCAGGCTTTACACTTTATGCTTCCGGCTCGTATGTTGTGTGGAATTG
TGAGCGGATAACAATTTCACACAGGAAACAGCTATGACCATGATTACGCCAAGCGCGCAATTAACCCTCA
CTAAAGGGAACAAAAGCTGGAGCTGCAAGCTTAATGTAGTCTTATGCAATACTCTTGTAGTCTTGCAACA
TGGTAACGATGAGTTAGCAACATGCCTTACAAGGAGAGAAAAAGCACCGTGCATGCCGATTGGTGGAAGT
AAGGTGGTACGATCGTGCCTTATTAGGAAGGCAACAGACGGGTCTGACATGGATTGGACGAACCACTGAA
TTGCCGCATTGCAGAGATATTGTATTTAAGTGCCTAGCTCGATACATAAAC
Features (pLannotate 1.2.2; 31 found; start..end, strand, type, name):
      1..181     +  LTR            5' LTR (truncated): truncated 5' long terminal repeat (LTR) from HIV-1
    228..353     +  misc_feature   HIV-1 Ψ: packaging signal of human immunodeficiency virus type 1
    337..700     +  CDS            HIV-1 gag (fragment): gag protein from human immunodeficiency virus 1; gag
    846..1079    +  misc_feature   RRE: The Rev response element (RRE) of HIV-1 allows for Rev-dependent mRNA export from the nucleus to the cytoplasm.
   1456..1556    +  CDS            Rev (fragment): human immunodeficiency virus 1 (HIV-1) Rev protein; rev; enhances nuclear export of unspliced and incompletely spliced viral mRNAs
   1597..1691    +  promoter       H1-2O2 promoter: doxycycline-inducible variant of the human H1 RNA promoter (Henriksen et al., 2007)
   1698..1721    +  CDS            VN155(I152L) (fragment): improved N-terminal fragment of mVenus for use in bimolecular fluorescence complementation (BiFC) (Kodama and Hu, 2010)
   1722..1745    -  CDS            VN155(I152L) (fragment): improved N-terminal fragment of mVenus for use in bimolecular fluorescence complementation (BiFC) (Kodama and Hu, 2010)
   1792..1909    +  misc_feature   cPPT/CTS: central polypurine tract and central termination sequence of HIV-1
   1958..2468    +  promoter       hPGK promoter: human phosphoglycerate kinase 1 promoter
   2477..3049    +  intron         β-globin intron: intron from rabbit β-globin gene
   3104..3122    +  promoter       T7 promoter: promoter for bacteriophage T7 RNA polymerase
   3133..3753    +  CDS            tetR: TETR2_ECOLX - Experimental evidence at protein level: Swiss-Prot protein existence level 1. TetR is the repressor of the tetracycline resistance element; its N-terminal region forms a helix-turn-helix structure and binds DNA. Binding of tetracycline to TetR reduces the repressor affinity for the tetracycline resistance gene (tetA) promoter operator sites. From Escherichia coli.
   3899..4361    +  misc_feature   IRES: internal ribosome entry site (IRES) of the encephalomyocarditis virus (EMCV)
   4381..4980    +  CDS            PuroR: puromycin N-acetyltransferase; pac from Streptomyces alboniger; confers resistance to puromycin
   5023..5106    +  CDS            nef (fragment): NEF_HV1Z2 - Experimental evidence at protein level: Swiss-Prot protein existence level 1. Extracellular Nef protein targets CD4(+) T-lymphocytes for apoptosis by interacting with CXCR4 surface receptors. From Human immunodeficiency virus type 1 group M subtype D (isolate Z2/CDC-Z34) (HIV-1).
   5108..5341    +  LTR            3' LTR (ΔU3): self-inactivating 3' long terminal repeat (LTR) from HIV-1
   5413..5534    +  polyA_signal   SV40 poly(A) signal: SV40 polyadenylation signal
   5574..5709    +  rep_origin     SV40 ori: SV40 origin of replication
   5730..5748    -  promoter       T7 promoter: promoter for bacteriophage T7 RNA polymerase
   5756..5911    +  CDS            lacZα (fragment): LacZα fragment of β-galactosidase; lacZ fragment
   5916..6344    +  rep_origin     f1 ori (sequence partly withheld): f1 bacteriophage origin of replication; arrow indicates direction of (+) strand synthesis
   6397..6501    +  promoter       AmpR promoter: bla
   6502..7362    +  CDS            AmpR: β-lactamase; bla; confers resistance to ampicillin, carbenicillin, and related antibiotics
   7533..8121    +  rep_origin     ori: high-copy-number ColE1/pMB1/pBR322/pUC origin of replication
   8304..8396    +  CDS            lacI (fragment): lac repressor; lacI; The lac repressor binds to the lac operator to inhibit transcription in E. coli. This inhibition can be relieved by adding lactose or isopropyl-β-D-thiogalactopyranoside (IPTG).
   8409..8430    +  protein_bind   CAP binding site: CAP binding activates transcription in the presence of cAMP. E. coli catabolite activator protein
   8445..8475    +  promoter       lac promoter: promoter for the E. coli lac operon
   8483..8499    +  protein_bind   lac operator: The lac repressor binds to the lac operator to inhibit transcription in E. coli. This inhibition can be relieved by adding lactose or isopropyl-β-D-thiogalactopyranoside (IPTG). lac repressor encoded by lacI
   8544..8562    +  promoter       T3 promoter: promoter for bacteriophage T3 RNA polymerase
   8590..8816    +  promoter       RSV promoter: Rous sarcoma virus enhancer/promoter
