[The description below was written by a language model from this plasmid's Addgene catalogue record and pLannotate feature annotations shown in this document.]
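Description:
GFP shRNA tet pLKO puro is a third-generation-style, self-inactivating HIV-1 lentiviral vector built on the Tet-pLKO-puro backbone, carrying a doxycycline-inducible short hairpin RNA against enhanced GFP. It is intended as a control hairpin for tet-inducible knockdown experiments. The plasmid (about 8.8 kb) is propagated in E. coli under ampicillin selection via the bla gene. It has a ColE1/pUC-type origin, although the catalogue lists it as low copy, and it also carries an f1 origin. An RSV promoter drives a genomic transcript that begins at a truncated 5' LTR. That transcript includes the Ψ packaging signal with a gag fragment, the Rev response element and the cPPT/CTS, and it ends at a ΔU3 3' LTR. An SV40 polyadenylation signal and SV40 origin lie downstream.

The hairpin was cloned between AgeI and EcoRI sites, both retained, immediately downstream of the H1-2O2 promoter, a variant of the human H1 Pol III promoter that contains tet operator sites. The two short, oppositely oriented features that the annotation software labels as mVenus fragments at this position are the sense and antisense arms of the GFP-targeting hairpin, matched because of the similarity between GFP and Venus. A second cassette uses the human PGK promoter followed by a rabbit β-globin intron to express the TetR repressor, which is linked through an EMCV IRES to puromycin N-acetyltransferase. Transduced mammalian cells can therefore be selected with puromycin and constitutively produce TetR, which keeps the H1 promoter silent. Adding doxycycline releases TetR from the operators and switches on shRNA transcription. All regulatory components sit on one vector, so a single transduction gives inducible expression. The construct can serve as a non-endogenous-target control alongside gene-specific hairpins in the same backbone, or be used to silence eGFP in reporter cells.
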