Addgene plasmid #163017: GFP shRNA tet pLKO puro
Purpose: Control tet-inducible shRNA targeting eGFP
Depositing lab: Mark Rubin. Depositing organization: Universitaet Bern. Publication: Mapping of m6A and Its Regulatory Targets in Prostate Cancer Reveals a METTL3-low Induction of Therapy Resistance. Cotter KA, Gallon J, Uebersax N, Rubin P, Meyer KD, Piscuoglio S, Jaffrey SR, Rubin MA. Mol Cancer Res. 2021 Jun 4. pii: 1541-7786.MCR-21-0014. doi: 10.1158/1541-7786.MCR-21-0014. PubMed 34088870.
Backbone
  Vector backbone: Tet-pLKO-puro
  Backbone size w/o insert (bp): 8762
  Total vector size (bp): 8816
  Vector type: Lentiviral
  Selectable markers: Puromycin
Growth in bacteria
  Bacterial resistance: Ampicillin, 100 μg/mL
  Growth temperature: 37°C
  Growth strain: NEB Stable
  Copy number: Low Copy
Gene/Insert
  Gene/Insert name: Enhanced Green Fluorescent Protein (alt name: eGFP)
  gRNA/shRNA sequence: TACAACAGCCACAACGTCTAT
  Cloning method: Restriction Enzyme; 5′ cloning site AgeI (not destroyed); 3′ cloning site EcoRI (not destroyed)
  Sequencing primers: 5′ GGCAGGGATATTCACCATTATCGTTTCAGA
Terms and licenses: Academic/Nonprofit Terms; Industry Terms: Not Available to Industry
Depositor comments: Original backbone from Wiederschain et al., Cell Cycle. 2009 Feb 1. 8(3):498-504 Addgene #21915
How to cite: GFP shRNA tet pLKO puro was a gift from Mark Rubin (Addgene plasmid # 163017 ; http://n2t.net/addgene:163017 ; RRID:Addgene_163017)
