>Addgene plasmid #163017 | GFP shRNA tet pLKO puro | depositor partial sequence | sequence record 315643 | From sequencing primer through hPGK promoter
CCGAGGGGACCCGACAGGCCCGAAGGAATAGAAGAAGAAGGTGGAGAGAGAGACAGAGACAGATCCATTC
GATTAGTGAACGGATCTCGACGGTATCGATCACGAGACTAGCCTCGAGCGGCCGCAATATTTGCATGTCG
CTATGTGTTCTGGGAAATCACCATAAACGTGAAATCCCTATCAGTGATAGAGACTTATAAGTTCCCTATC
AGTGATAGAGACACCGGTACAACAGCCACAACGTCTATCTCGAGATAGACGTTGTGGCTGTTGTATTTTT
GAATTCTCGACCTCGAGACAAATGGCAGTATTCATCCACAATTTTAAAAGAAAAGGGGGGATTGGGGGGT
ACAGTGCAGGGGAAAGAATAGTAGACATAATAGCAACAGACATACAAACTAAAGAATTACAAAAACAAAT
TACAAAAATTCAAAATTTTCGGGTTTATTACAGGGACAGCAGAGATCCACTTTGGCCGCGGCTCGAGGGG
GTTGGGGTTGCGCCTTTTCCAAGGCAGCCCTGGGTTTGCGCAGGGACGCGGCTGCTCTGGGCGTGGTTCC
GGGAAACGCAGCGGCGCCGACCCTGGGTCTCGCACATTCTTCACGTCCGTTCGCAGCGTCACCCGGATCT
TCGCCGCTACCCTTGTGGGCCCCCCGGCGACGCTTCCTGCTCCGCCCCTAAGTCGGGAAGGTTCCTTGCG
GTTCGCGGCGTGCCGGACGTGACAAACGGAAGCCGCACGTCTCACTAGTACCCTCGCAGACGGACAGCGC
CAGGGAGCAATGGCAGCGCGCCGACCGCGATGGGCTGTGGCCAATAGCGGCTGCTCAGCAGGGCGCGCCG
AGAGCAGCGGCCGGGAAGGGGCGGTGCGGGAGGCGGGGTGTGGGGCGGTAGTGTGGGCCCTGTTCCTGCC
CGCGCGGTGTTCCGCATTCTGCAAGCCTCCGGAGCGCACGTCGGCAGTCGGCTCCCTCGTTGACCGAATC
ACCGACCTCTCTCCCCAG
